Addgene plasmid #34560: Stim1-CaRQ
Depositing lab: Kevin Truong. Depositing organization: University of Toronto. Publication: Ca2+-mediated synthetic biosystems offer protein design versatility, signal specificity, and pathway rewiring. Mills E, Truong K. Chem Biol. 2011 Dec 23;18(12):1611-9. 10.1016/j.chembiol.2011.09.014 PubMed 22195563.
Backbone
  Vector backbone: pTriEx-3
  Backbone manufacturer: PMID: 12864922
  Backbone size w/o insert (bp): 5000
  Vector type: Mammalian Expression, Bacterial Expression
Growth in bacteria
  Bacterial resistance: Ampicillin, 100 μg/mL
  Growth temperature: 37°C
  Growth strain: DH5alpha
  Copy number: High Copy
Gene/Insert
  Gene/Insert name: Stim1-CaRQ
  Species: H. sapiens (human)
  Insert size (bp): 3200
  Mutation: Q63L in RhoA
  Entrez Gene: STIM1 (a.k.a. D11S4896E, GOK, IMD10, STRMK, TAM, TAM1)
  Promoter: CMV, T7
  Tag / fusion protein: YFP (C terminal on insert)
  Cloning method: Restriction Enzyme; 5′ cloning site NcoI (not destroyed); 3′ cloning site XhoI (not destroyed)
  Sequencing primers: 5′ CMV-F, T7
Resource information
  A portion of this plasmid was derived from a plasmid made by: Stim1 was cloned from Addgene plasmid 19754
Terms and licenses: Academic/Nonprofit Terms; Industry Terms: Not Available to Industry
Depositor comments: MLCK peptide - KRRWKKNFIAVSAANRFKKI IQ peptide - GSAITVQRYVRGIQARAYARFL
How to cite: Stim1-CaRQ was a gift from Kevin Truong (Addgene plasmid # 34560 ; http://n2t.net/addgene:34560 ; RRID:Addgene_34560)
