[The description below was written by a language model from this plasmid's Addgene catalogue record.]
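Description:
Stim1-CaRQ is a dual-host expression plasmid built on the pTriEx-3 backbone (about 5 kb without insert) and listed for both mammalian and bacterial expression. It is maintained in E. coli as a high-copy plasmid under ampicillin selection. The record names two promoters, CMV and T7. CMV drives transcription in transfected mammalian cells, while T7 allows expression in bacterial strains that supply T7 RNA polymerase. No feature table is provided, so the origin of replication, polyadenylation signals and other backbone elements are not itemised here.

The insert is roughly 3.2 kb, is of human origin, and was cloned between NcoI and XhoI sites that both remain intact. It encodes a fusion of STIM1 with "CaRQ" and carries YFP at the C terminus for fluorescence visualisation of the protein. STIM1 is the endoplasmic reticulum calcium sensor that couples store depletion to store-operated calcium entry, and its coding sequence was taken from an earlier deposited plasmid. The CaRQ portion includes RhoA with the Q63L substitution, generally known as a GTPase-deficient, constitutively active form. The depositor comments also mention an MLCK peptide and an IQ peptide, both of which are calmodulin-binding motifs, but the record does not spell out how the domains are ordered or how the module is regulated.

The associated publication concerns calcium-mediated synthetic biosystems and pathway rewiring. This suggests the construct is meant to link RhoA activity to calcium signals in living cells, with the STIM1 fusion presumably tying it to STIM1-associated calcium signalling. The record does not state a specific application beyond this.
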