>Addgene plasmid #34560 | Stim1-CaRQ | addgene partial sequence | sequence record 45079 | EGFP-N 5'-CGTCGCCGTCCAGCTCGACCAG-3'
GCTACCAGTTTAAACAGGCTAGCCCCGGGAGATCTAGCTTGCAGAGCAGCTCTCGTAGCCATTTCAAAAA
CCTCTCTCACTCCATCTTTGGTCTTTGCTGAACACTCCATGTACCCAAAAGCGCCAATCCTGTTTGCCAT
ATCTCTGCCTTCTTCAGGTTTCACCGGCTCCTGCTTCATCTTGGCAAGCTCCCGCCTTGTGTGCTCATCA
TTCCGAAGATCCTTCTTATTCCCAACCAGGATGATGGGCACGTTGGGACAGAAATGCTTGACTTCTGGGG
TCCACTTTTCTGGGATGTTTTCTAAACTATCAGGGCTGTCGATGGAAAAACACATCAGTATAACATCGGT
ATCTGGGTAGGAGAGGGGCCTCAGGCGATCATAATCTTCCAGCCCAGCTGTGTCCCACAAAGCCAACTCT
ACCTGCTTTCCACTAGCGAGGAATCTAGCATAAGCTCTAGCTTGGATTCCTCTGACATATCTTTGGACAG
TAATAGCGGATCCACTAGCATCCACCTCGATATCTGCCACATAGTTCTCAAACACTGTGGGCACATACAC
CTCTGGGAACTGGTCCTTGCTGAAGACTATGAGCAAGCATGTCTTTCCACAGGCTCCATCACCAACAATC
ACCAGTTTCTTCCGGATGGCAGCACTAGCCAGTGCCCCGGAGCTGGAGATCTTCTTGAACCGGTTGGCAG
CGCTGACGGCAATGAAGTTTTTCTTCCAGCGCCTCTTACTAGCCTTTGCTGTCATCATTTGTACAAACTC
TTCATAGTTTACTTGGCCATCACCATCGATATCTGCTTCCCTTATCATTTCATCAACTTCTTCATCT
