>Addgene plasmid #34560 | Stim1-CaRQ | addgene partial sequence | sequence record 45082 | CMV-F 5'-CGCAAATGGGCGGTAGGCGTG-3'
GGCTTTAGCGAGTCGTTAGTGAACCGTCAGATCACTAGATGCTTTATTGCGGTAGTTTATCACAGTTAAA
TTGCTAACGCCAGTCTCGAACTTAACGTGCAGAAGTTGGTCGTGAGGCACTGGGCAGGTAAGTATCGGGC
CCTTTGTGCGGGGGGAGCGGCTCGGGGCTGTCCGCGGGGGGACGGCTGCCTTCGGGGGGGACGGGGCAGG
GCGGGGTTCGGCTTCTGGCGTGTGACCGGCGGCTCTAGAGCCTCTGCTAACCATGTTCATGCCTTCTTCT
TTTTCCTACAGCTCCTGGGCAACGTGCTGGTTATTGTGCTGTCTCATCATTTTGGCAAAGAATTGGATCG
GACCGAAATTAATACGACTCACTATAGGGGAATTGTGAGCGGATAACAATTCCCCGGAGTTAATCCGGGA
CCTTTAATTCAACCCAACACAATATATTATAGTTAAATAAGAATTATTATCAAATCATTTGTATATTAAT
TAAAATACTATACTGTAAATTACATTTTATTTACAATCAAAGGAGATATACCATGGGCCTGACTAGTGGA
TCCGATGTATGCGTCCGTCTTGCCCTGTGGCTCCTCTGGGGACTCCTCCTGCACCAGGGCCAGAGCCTCA
GCCATAGTCACAGTGAGAAGGCGACAGGAACCAGCTCGGGGGCCAACTCTGAGGAGTCCACTGCAGCAGA
GTTTTGCCGAATTGACAAGCCCCTGTGTCACAGTGAGGATGAGAAACTCAGCTTCGAGGCAGTCCGTAAC
ATCCACAAACTGATGGACGATGATGCCAATGGTGATGTGGATGTGGA
